>Addgene plasmid #42100 | pLuc-CDS | depositor full sequence | sequence record 56837 | pLuc-CDS sequence 6940 bps
AGATCTGCGCAGCACCATGGCCTGAAATAACCTCTGAAAGAGGAACTTGGTTAGGTACCTTCTGAGGCGG
AAAGAACCAGCTGTGGAATGTGTGTCAGTTAGGGTGTGGAAAGTCCCCAGGCTCCCCAGCAGGCAGAAGT
ATGCAAAGCATGCATCTCAATTAGTCAGCAACCAGGTGTGGAAAGTCCCCAGGCTCCCCAGCAGGCAGAA
GTATGCAAAGCATGCATCTCAATTAGTCAGCAACCATAGTCCCGCCCCTAACTCCGCCCATCCCGCCCCT
AACTCCGCCCAGTTCCGCCCATTCTCCGCCCCATGGCTGACTAATTTTTTTTATTTATGCAGAGGCCGAG
GCCGCCTCGGCCTCTGAGCTATTCCAGAAGTAGTGAGGAGGCTTTTTTGGAGGCCTAGGCTTTTGCAAAA
AGCTTGATTCTTCTGACACAACAGTCTCGAACTTAAGCTGCAGAAGTTGGTCGTGAGGCACTGGGCAGGT
AAGTATCAAGGTTACAAGACAGGTTTAAGGAGACCAATAGAAACTGGGCTTGTCGAGACAGAGAAGACTC
TTGCGTTTCTGATAGGCACCTATTGGTCTTACTGACATCCACTTTGCCTTTCTCTCCACAGGTGTCCACT
CCCAGTTCAATTACAGCTCTTAAGGCTAGAGTACTTAATACGACTCACTATAGGCTAGCCACCATGGCTT
CCAAGGTGTACGACCCCGAGCAACGCAAACGCATGATCACTGGGCCTCAGTGGTGGGCTCGCTGCAAGCA
AATGAACGTGCTGGACTCCTTCATCAACTACTATGATTCCGAGAAGCACGCCGAGAACGCCGTGATTTTT
CTGCATGGTAACGCTGCCTCCAGCTACCTGTGGAGGCACGTCGTGCCTCACATCGAGCCCGTGGCTAGAT
GCATCATCCCTGATCTGATCGGAATGGGTAAGTCCGGCAAGAGCGGGAATGGCTCATATCGCCTCCTGGA
TCACTACAAGTACCTCACCGCTTGGTTCGAGCTGCTGAACCTTCCAAAGAAAATCATCTTTGTGGGCCAC
GACTGGGGGGCTTGTCTGGCCTTTCACTACTCCTACGAGCACCAAGACAAGATCAAGGCCATCGTCCATG
CTGAGAGTGTCGTGGACGTGATCGAGTCCTGGGACGAGTGGCCTGACATCGAGGAGGATATCGCCCTGAT
CAAGAGCGAAGAGGGCGAGAAAATGGTGCTTGAGAATAACTTCTTCGTCGAGACCATGCTCCCAAGCAAG
ATCATGCGGAAACTGGAGCCTGAGGAGTTCGCTGCCTACCTGGAGCCATTCAAGGAGAAGGGCGAGGTTA
GACGGCCTACCCTCTCCTGGCCTCGCGAGATCCCTCTCGTTAAGGGAGGCAAGCCCGACGTCGTCCAGAT
TGTCCGCAACTACAACGCCTACCTTCGGGCCAGCGACGATCTGCCTAAGATGTTCATCGAGTCCGACCCT
GGGTTCTTTTCCAACGCTATTGTCGAGGGAGCTAAGAAGTTCCCTAACACCGAGTTCGTGAAGGTGAAGG
GCCTCCACTTCAGCCAGGAGGACGCTCCAGATGAAATGGGTAAGTACATCAAGAGCTTCGTGGAGCGCGT
GCTGAAGAACGAGCAGTCTAGGCGATCGCTCGAGCCCGGGAATTCGGTCGACATGAAGCAGCCGATCATG
GCGGATGGCCCCAGGTGTAAGCGCAGAAAGCAGGCGAACCCGCGGCGCAATAACGTTACAAATTATAATA
CTGTGGTAGAAACAAATTCAGATTCAGATGATGAAGACAAACTGCATATTGTGGAAGAAGAAAGTGTTAC
AGATGCAGCTGACTGTGAAGGTGTACCAGAGGATGACCTGCCAACAGACCAGACAGTGTTACCAGGGAGG
AGCAGTGAAAGAGAAGGGAATGCTAAGAACTGCTGGGAGGATGACAGAAAGGAAGGGCAAGAAATCCTGG
GGCCTGAAGCTCAGGCAGATGAAGCAGGATGTACAGTAAAAGATGATGAATGCGAGTCAGATGCAGAAAA
TGAGCAAAACCATGATCCTAATGTTGAAGAGTTTCTACAACAACAAGACACTGCTGTCATTTTTCCTGAG
GCACCTGAAGAGGACCAGAGGCAGGGCACACCAGAAGCCAGTGGTCATGATGAAAATGGAACACCAGATG
CATTTTCACAATTACTCACCTGTCCATATTGTGATAGAGGCTATAAACGCTTTACCTCTCTGAAAGAACA
CATTAAATATCGTCATGAAAAGAATGAAGATAACTTTAGTTGCTCCCTGTGCAGTTACACCTTTGCATAC
AGAACCCAACTTGAACGTCACATGACATCACATAAATCAGGAAGAGATCAAAGACATGTGACGCAGTCTG
GGTGTAATCGTAAATTCAAATGCACTGAGTGTGGAAAAGCTTTCAAATACAAACATCACCTAAAAGAGCA
CTTAAGAATTCACAGTGGAGAGAAGCCATATGAATGCCCAAACTGCAAGAAACGCTTTTCCCATTCTGGC
TCCTATAGCTCACACATAAGCAGTAAGAAATGTATCAGCTTGATACCTGTGAATGGGCGACCAAGAACAG
GACTCAAGACATCTCAGTGTTCTTCACCGTCTCTTTCAGCATCACCAGGCAGTCCCACACGACCACAGAT
ACGGCAAAAGATAGAGAATAAACCCCTTCAAGAACAACTTTCTGTTAACCAAATTAAAACTGAACCTGTG
GATTATGAATTCAAACCCATAGTGGTTGCTTCAGGAATCAACTGTTCAACCCCTTTACAAAATGGGGTTT
TCACTGGTGGTGGCCCATTACAGGCAACCAGTTCTCCTCAGGGCATGGTGCAAGCTGTTGTTCTGCCAAC
AGTTGGTTTGGTGTCTCCCATAAGTATCAATTTAAGTGATATTCAGAATGTACTTAAAGTGGCGGTAGAT
GGTAATGTAATAAGGCAAGTGTTGGAGAATAATCAAGCCAATCTTGCATCCAAAGAACAAGAAACAATCA
ATGCTTCACCCATACAACAAGGTGGCCATTCTGTTATTTCAGCCATCAGTCTTCCTTTGGTTGATCAAGA
TGGAACAACCAAAATTATCATCAACTACAGTCTTGAGCAGCCTAGCCAACTTCAAGTTGTTCCTCAAAAT
TTAAAAAAAGAAAATCCAGTCGCTACAAACAGTTGTAAAAGTGAAAAGTTACCAGAAGATCTTACTGTTA
AGTCTGAGAAGGACAAAAGCTTTGAAGGGGGGGTGAATGATAGCACTTGTCTTCTGTGTGATGATTGTCC
AGGAGATATTAATGCACTTCCAGAATTAAAGCACTATGACCTAAAGCAGCCTACTCAGCCTCCTCCACTC
CCTGCAGCAGAAGCTGAGAAGCCTGAGTCCTCTGTTTCATCAGCTACTGGAGATGGCAATTTGTCTCCTA
GTCAGCCACCTTTAAAGAACCTCTTGTCTCTCCTAAAAGCATATTATGCTTTGAATGCACAACCAAGTGC
AGAAGAGCTCTCAAAAATTGCTGATTCAGTAAACCTACCACTGGATGTAGTAAAAAAGTGGTTTGAAAAG
ATGCAAGCTGGACAGATTTCAGTGCAGTCTTCTGAACCATCTTCTCCTGAACCAGGCAAAGTAAATATCC
CTGCCAAGAACAATGATCAGCCTCAATCTGCAAATGCAAATGAACCCCAGGACAGCACAGTAAATCTACA
AAGTCCTTTGAAGATGACTAACTCCCCAGTTTTACCAGTGGGATCAACCACCAATGGTTCCAGAAGTAGT
ACACCATCCCCATCACCTCTAAACCTTTCCTCATCCAGAAATACACAGGGTTACTTGTACACAGCTGAGG
GTGCACAAGAAGAGCCACAAGTAGAACCTCTTGATCTTTCACTACCAAAGCAACAGGGAGAATTATTAGA
AAGGTCAACTATCACTAGTGTTTACCAGAACAGTGTTTATTCTGTCCAGGAAGAACCCTTGAACTTGTCT
TGCGCAAAAAAGGAGCCACAAAAGGACAGTTGTGTTACAGACTCAGAACCAGTTGTAAATGTAATCCCAC
CAAGTGCCAACCCCATAAATATCGCTATACCTACAGTCACTGCCCAGTTACCCACAATCGTGGCCATTGC
TGACCAGAACAGTGTTCCATGCTTAAGAGCGCTAGCTGCCAATAAGCAAACGATTCTGATTCCCCAGGTG
GCATACACCTACTCAACTACGGTCAGCCCTGCAGTCCAAGAACCACCCTTGAAAGTGATCCAGCCAAATG
GAAATCAGGATGAAAGACAAGATACTAGCTCAGAAGGAGTATCAAATGTAGAGGATCAGAATGACTCTGA
TTCTACACCGCCCAAAAAGAAAATGCGGAAGACAGAAAATGGAATGTATGCTTGTGATTTGTGTGACAAG
ATATTCCAAAAGAGTAGTTCATTATTGAGACATAAATATGAACACACAGGTAAAAGACCTCATGAGTGTG
GAATCTGTAAAAAGGCATTTAAACACAAACATCATTTGATTGAACACATGCGATTACATTCTGGAGAAAA
GCCCTATCAATGTGACAAATGTGGAAAGCGCTTCTCACACTCTGGGTCTTATTCTCAACACATGAATCAT
CGCTACTCCTACTGTAAGAGAGAAGCGGAAGAACGTGACAGCACAGAGCAGGAAGAGGCAGGGCCTGAAA
TCCTCTCGAATGAGCACGTGGGTGCCAGGGCGTCTCCCTCACAGGGCGACTCGGACGAGAGAGAGAGTTT
GACAAGGGAAGAGGATGAAGACAGTGAAAAAGAGGAAGAGGAGGAGGATAAAGAGATGGAAGAATTGCAG
GAAGAAAAAGAATGTGAAAAACCACAAGGGGATGAGGAAGAGGAGGAGGAGGAGGAAGAAGTGGAAGAAG
AAGAGGTAGAAGAGGCAGAGAATGAGGGAGAAGAAGCAAAAACTGAAGGTCTGATGAAGGATGACAGGGC
TGAAAGTCAAGCAAGCAGCTTAGGACAAAAAGTAGGCGAGAGTAGTGAGCAAGTGTCTGAAGAAAAGACA
AATGAAGCCTAAGCGGCCGCTGGCCGCAATAAAATATCTTTATTTTCATTACATCTGTGTGTTGGTTTTT
TGTGTGAGGATCCAGGTGGCACTTTTCGGGGAAATGTGCGCGGAACCCCTATTTGTTTATTTTTCTAAAT
ACATTCAAATATGTATCCGCTCATGAGACAATAACCCTGATAAATGCTTCAATAATATTGAAAAAGGAAG
AGTATGAGTATTCAACATTTCCGTGTCGCCCTTATTCCCTTTTTTGCGGCATTTTGCCTTCCTGTTTTTG
CTCACCCAGAAACGCTGGTGAAAGTAAAAGATGCTGAAGATCAGTTGGGTGCACGAGTGGGTTACATCGA
ACTGGATCTCAACAGCGGTAAGATCCTTGAGAGTTTTCGCCCCGAAGAACGTTTTCCAATGATGAGCACT
TTTAAAGTTCTGCTATGTGGCGCGGTATTATCCCGTATTGACGCCGGGCAAGAGCAACTCGGTCGCCGCA
TACACTATTCTCAGAATGACTTGGTTGAGTACTCACCAGTCACAGAAAAGCATCTTACGGATGGCATGAC
AGTAAGAGAATTATGCAGTGCTGCCATAACCATGAGTGATAACACTGCGGCCAACTTACTTCTGACAACG
ATCGGAGGACCGAAGGAGCTAACCGCTTTTTTGCACAACATGGGGGATCATGTAACTCGCCTTGATCGTT
GGGAACCGGAGCTGAATGAAGCCATACCAAACGACGAGCGTGACACCACGATGCCTGTAGCAATGGCAAC
AACGTTGCGCAAACTATTAACTGGCGAACTACTTACTCTAGCTTCCCGGCAACAATTAATAGACTGGATG
GAGGCGGATAAAGTTGCAGGACCACTTCTGCGCTCGGCCCTTCCGGCTGGCTGGTTTATTGCTGATAAAT
CTGGAGCCGGTGAGCGTGGGTCTCGCGGTATCATTGCAGCACTGGGGCCAGATGGTAAGCCCTCCCGTAT
CGTAGTTATCTACACGACGGGGAGTCAGGCAACTATGGATGAACGAAATAGACAGATCGCTGAGATAGGT
GCCTCACTGATTAAGCATTGGTAACTGTCAGACCAAGTTTACTCATATATACTTTAGATTGATTTAAAAC
TTCATTTTTAATTTAAAAGGATCTAGGTGAAGATCCTTTTTGATAATCTCATGACCAAAATCCCTTAACG
TGAGTTTTCGTTCCACTGAGCGTCAGACCCCGTAGAAAAGATCAAAGGATCTTCTTGAGATCCTTTTTTT
CTGCGCGTAATCTGCTGCTTGCAAACAAAAAAACCACCGCTACCAGCGGTGGTTTGTTTGCCGGATCAAG
AGCTACCAACTCTTTTTCCGAAGGTAACTGGCTTCAGCAGAGCGCAGATACCAAATACTGTTCTTCTAGT
GTAGCCGTAGTTAGGCCACCACTTCAAGAACTCTGTAGCACCGCCTACATACCTCGCTCTGCTAATCCTG
TTACCAGTGGCTGCTGCCAGTGGCGATAAGTCGTGTCTTACCGGGTTGGACTCAAGACGATAGTTACCGG
ATAAGGCGCAGCGGTCGGGCTGAACGGGGGGTTCGTGCACACAGCCCAGCTTGGAGCGAACGACCTACAC
CGAACTGAGATACCTACAGCGTGAGCTATGAGAAAGCGCCACGCTTCCCGAAGGGAGAAAGGCGGACAGG
TATCCGGTAAGCGGCAGGGTCGGAACAGGAGAGCGCACGAGGGAGCTTCCAGGGGGAAACGCCTGGTATC
TTTATAGTCCTGTCGGGTTTCGCCACCTCTGACTTGAGCGTCGATTTTTGTGATGCTCGTCAGGGGGGCG
GAGCCTATGGAAAAACGCCAGCAACGCGGCCTTTTTACGGTTCCTGGCCTTTTGCTGGCCTTTTGCTCAC
ATGGCTCGAC
Features (pLannotate 1.2.2; 9 found; start..end, strand, type, name):
     62..419     +  promoter       SV40 promoter: SV40 enhancer and early promoter
    489..621     +  intron         chimeric intron: chimera between introns from human β-globin and immunoglobulin heavy chain genes
    666..684     +  promoter       T7 promoter: promoter for bacteriophage T7 RNA polymerase
    694..1627    +  CDS            hRluc (fragment): Renilla luciferase human codon-optimized
   1678..5049    +  CDS            ZEB1: ZEB1_HUMAN - Also known as AREB6, TCF8. Experimental evidence at protein level: Swiss-Prot protein existence level 1. Acts as a transcriptional repressor. Inhibits interleukin-2 (IL-2) gene expression. Enhances or represses the promoter activity of the ATP1A1 gene depending on the quantity of cDNA and on the cell type. Represses E-cadherin promoter and induces an epithelial-mesenchymal transition (EMT) by recruiting SMARCA4/BRG1. Represses BCL6 transcription in the presence of the corepressor CTBP1. Positively regulates neuronal differentiation. Represses RCOR1 transcription activation during
   5068..5116    +  polyA_signal   poly(A) signal: synthetic polyadenylation signal
   5149..5253    +  promoter       AmpR promoter: bla
   5254..6114    +  CDS            AmpR: β-lactamase; bla; confers resistance to ampicillin, carbenicillin, and related antibiotics
   6285..6873    +  rep_origin     ori: high-copy-number ColE1/pMB1/pBR322/pUC origin of replication
