[The description below was written by a language model from this plasmid's Addgene catalogue record and pLannotate feature annotations shown in this document.]
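Description:
pLuc-CDS is a mammalian expression and luciferase reporter plasmid of about 6.9 kb built on the Promega psiCHECK-1 backbone. It is propagated in E. coli as a high-copy plasmid through a ColE1/pUC-type origin of replication and is selected with ampicillin via a β-lactamase (AmpR) gene driven by its own bla promoter. No mammalian selection marker appears in the record, which is consistent with use in transient transfection.

The payload is a single transcription unit driven by the SV40 enhancer/early promoter, followed by a chimeric β-globin/immunoglobulin heavy chain intron that promotes efficient splicing and expression. A T7 promoter lies just upstream of the reading frame and could support in vitro transcription. The human codon-optimized Renilla luciferase (hRluc) gene was modified by removing its stop codon and adding a SalI site, and the human ZEB1 coding sequence was inserted between SalI and NotI. ZEB1 therefore sits downstream of the luciferase, which is recorded as an N-terminal fusion partner, and the unit ends at a synthetic polyadenylation signal. The feature table annotates hRluc as a fragment, in keeping with the truncated 3′ end.

ZEB1 is a transcriptional repressor of E-cadherin that is linked to epithelial–mesenchymal transition. Placing its coding region on the same transcript as Renilla luciferase lets luciferase activity report on silencing directed at ZEB1 CDS sequences. The associated publication concerns small RNA-mediated suppression of ZEB1, so the plasmid most plausibly serves as a reporter for siRNA or other small RNA targeting within the ZEB1 coding region, although the record does not spell out the assay design.
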