Addgene plasmid #42100: pLuc-CDS
Depositing lab: Kumiko Ui-Tei. Depositing organization: The University of Tokyo. Publication: E-cadherin is transcriptionally activated via suppression of ZEB1 transcriptional repressor by small RNA-mediated gene silencing. Mazda M, Nishi K, Naito Y, Ui-Tei K. PLoS One. 2011;6(12):e28688. doi: 10.1371/journal.pone.0028688. Epub 2011 Dec 21. PubMed 22205962.
Backbone
  Vector backbone: psiCHECK-1
  Backbone manufacturer: Promega
  Backbone size w/o insert (bp): 3565
  Total vector size (bp): 6940
  Modifications to backbone: The stop codon of Renilla luciferase was removed, and a SalI restriction site was added by PCR.
  Vector type: Mammalian Expression, Luciferase
Growth in bacteria
  Bacterial resistance: Ampicillin, 100 μg/mL
  Growth temperature: 37°C
  Growth strain: DH5alpha
  Copy number: High Copy
Gene/Insert
  Gene/Insert name: ZEB1
  Species: H. sapiens (human)
  GenBank ID: NM_030751.4
  Entrez Gene: ZEB1 (a.k.a. AREB6, BZP, DELTAEF1, FECD6, NIL2A, PPCD3, TCF8, ZFHEP, ZFHX1A)
  Promoter: SV40
  Tag / fusion protein: Renilla luciferase (N terminal on backbone)
  Cloning method: Restriction Enzyme; 5′ cloning site SalI (not destroyed); 3′ cloning site NotI (not destroyed)
  Sequencing primers: 5′ CGCAACTACAACGCCTACCT
Terms and licenses: Academic/Nonprofit Terms; Industry Terms: Not Available to Industry
How to cite: pLuc-CDS was a gift from Kumiko Ui-Tei (Addgene plasmid # 42100 ; http://n2t.net/addgene:42100 ; RRID:Addgene_42100)
