>Addgene plasmid #42100 | pLuc-CDS | addgene partial sequence | sequence record 59566 | RenLuc3F 5'-GTACATCAAGAGCTTCGTGG-3'
CAGTCTAGGCGATCGCTCGAGCCCGGGAATTCGGTCGACATGAAGCAGCCGATCATGGCGGATGGCCCCA
GGTGTAAGCGCAGAAAGCAGGCGAACCCGCGGCGCAATAACGTTACAAATTATAATACTGTGGTAGAAAC
AAATTCAGATTCAGATGATGAAGACAAACTGCATATTGTGGAAGAAGAAAGTGTTACAGATGCAGCTGAC
TGTGAAGGTGTACCAGAGGATGACCTGCCAACAGACCAGACAGTGTTACCAGGGAGGAGCAGTGAAAGAG
AAGGGAATGCTAAGAACTGCTGGGAGGATGACAGAAAGGAAGGGCAAGAAATCCTGGGGCCTGAAGCTCA
GGCAGATGAAGCAGGATGTACAGTAAAAGATGATGAATGCGAGTCAGATGCAGAAAATGAGCAAAACCAT
GATCCTAATGTTGAAGAGTTTCTACAACAACAAGACACTGCTGTCATTTTTCCTGAGGCACCTGAAGAGG
ACCAGAGGCAGGGCACACCAGAAGCCAGTGGTCATGATGAAAATGGAACACCAGATGCATTTTCACAATT
ACTCACCTGTCCATATTGTGATAGAGGCTATAAACGCTTTACCTCTCTGAAAGAACACATTAAATATCGT
CATGAAAAGAATGAAGATAACTTTAGTTGCTCCCTGTGCAGTTACACCTTTGCATACAGAACCCAACTTG
AACGTCACATGACATCACATAAATCAGGAAGAGATCAAAGACATGTGACGCAGTCTGGGTGTAATCGTAA
ATTCAAATGCACTGAGTGTGGAAAAGCTTTCAAATACAAACATCACCTAAAAGAGCACTTAAGAATTCAC
AGTGGAGAGAAGCCATATGAATGCCCAAACTGCAAGAAACGCTTTTCCCATTCTGGCTCCTATAGCTCAC
ACATAAGCAGT
