>Addgene plasmid #42100 | pLuc-CDS | addgene partial sequence | sequence record 60084 | hZEB1-F1 5'-agacatgtgacgcagtctgg-3'
TGAGTGTGGAAAAGCTTTCAAATACAAACATCACCTAAAAGAGCACTTAAGAATTCACAGTGGAGAGAAG
CCATATGAATGCCCAAACTGCAAGAAACGCTTTTCCCATTCTGGCTCCTATAGCTCACACATAAGCAGTA
AGAAATGTATCAGCTTGATACCTGTGAATGGGCGACCAAGAACAGGACTCAAGACATCTCAGTGTTCTTC
ACCGTCTCTTTCAGCATCACCAGGCAGTCCCACACGACCACAGATACGGCAAAAGATAGAGAATAAACCC
CTTCAAGAACAACTTTCTGTTAACCAAATTAAAACTGAACCTGTGGATTATGAATTCAAACCCATAGTGG
TTGCTTCAGGAATCAACTGTTCAACCCCTTTACAAAATGGGGTTTTCACTGGTGGTGGCCCATTACAGGC
AACCAGTTCTCCTCAGGGCATGGTGCAAGCTGTTGTTCTGCCAACAGTTGGTTTGGTGTCTCCCATAAGT
ATCAATTTAAGTGATATTCAGAATGTACTTAAAGTGGCGGTAGATGGTAATGTAATAAGGCAAGTGTTGG
AGAATAATCAAGCCAATCTTGCATCCAAAGAACAAGAAACAATCAATGCTTCACCCATACAACAAGGTGG
CCATTCTGTTATTTCAGCCATCAGTCTTCCTTTGGTTGATCAAGATGGAACAACCAAAATTATCATCAAC
TACAGTCTTGAGCAGCCTAGCCAACTTCAAGTTGTTCCTCAAAATTTAAAAAAAGAAAATCCAGTCGCTA
CAAACAGTTGTAAAAGTGAAAAGTTACCAGAAGATCTTACTGTTAAGTCTGAGAAGGACAAAAGCTTTGA
AGGGGGGGTGAATGATAGCACTTGTCT
