>Addgene plasmid #42100 | pLuc-CDS | addgene partial sequence | sequence record 60085 | hZEB1-R1 5'-agcgctcttaagcatggaac-3'
GTGGGTAACTGGGCAGTGACTGTAGGTATAGCGATATTTATGGGGTTGGCACTTGGTGGGATTACATTTA
CAACTGGTTCTGAGTCTGTAACACAACTGTCCTTTTGTGGCTCCTTTTTTGCGCAAGACAAGTTCAAGGG
TTCTTCCTGGACAGAATAAACACTGTTCTGGTAAACACTAGTGATAGTTGACCTTTCTAATAATTCTCCC
TGTTGCTTTGGTAGTGAAAGATCAAGAGGTTCTACTTGTGGCTCTTCTTGTGCACCCTCAGCTGTGTACA
AGTAACCCTGTGTATTTCTGGATGAGGAAAGGTTTAGAGGTGATGGGGATGGTGTACTACTTCTGGAACC
ATTGGTGGTTGATCCCACTGGTAAAACTGGGGAGTTAGTCATCTTCAAAGGACTTTGTAGATTTACTGTG
CTGTCCTGGGGTTCATTTGCATTTGCAGATTGAGGCTGATCATTGTTCTTGGCAGGGATATTTACTTTGC
CTGGTTCAGGAGAAGATGGTTCAGAAGACTGCACTGAAATCTGTCCAGCTTGCATCTTTTCAAACCACTT
TTTTACTACATCCAGTGGTAGGTTTACTGAATCAGCAATTTTTGAGAGCTCTTCTGCACTTGGTTGTGCA
TTCAAAGCATAATATGCTTTTAGGAGAGACAAGAGGTTCTTTAAAGGTGGCTGACTAGGAGACAAATTGC
CATCTCCAGTAGCTGATGAAACAGAGGACTCAGGCTTCTCAGCTTCTGCTGCAGGGAGTGGAGGAGGCTG
AGTAGGCTGCTTTAGGTCATAGTGCTTTAATTCTGGAAGTGCATTAATATCTCCTGGACAATCATCACAC
AGAAGACAAGTGCTATCATTCACCCCCCCTTCAAAGCTTTTGTCCTTCTCAGACT
